>Addgene plasmid #236835 | pNL [NlucP/SRF/Hygro] Vector | addgene full sequence | sequence record 471836 | Addgene NGS Result
GGCCTAACTGGCCGGTACCTGAGCTCGCTAGCAGTATGTCCATATTAGGACATCTACCATGTCCATATTA
GGACATCTACTATGTCCATATTAGGACATCTTGTATGTCCATATTAGGACATCTAAAATGTCCATATTAG
GACATCTAGATCTGGCCTCGGCGGCCAAGCTTAGACACTAGAGGGTATATAATGGAAGCTCGACTTCCAG
CTTGGCAATCCGGTACTGTTGGTAAAGCCACCATGGTCTTCACACTCGAAGATTTCGTTGGGGACTGGCG
ACAGACAGCCGGCTACAACCTGGACCAAGTCCTTGAACAGGGAGGTGTGTCCAGTTTGTTTCAGAATCTC
GGGGTGTCCGTAACTCCGATCCAAAGGATTGTCCTGAGCGGTGAAAATGGGCTGAAGATCGACATCCATG
TCATCATCCCGTATGAAGGTCTGAGCGGCGACCAAATGGGCCAGATCGAAAAAATTTTTAAGGTGGTGTA
CCCTGTGGATGATCATCACTTTAAGGTGATCCTGCACTATGGCACACTGGTAATCGACGGGGTTACGCCG
AACATGATCGACTATTTCGGACGGCCGTATGAAGGCATCGCCGTGTTCGACGGCAAAAAGATCACTGTAA
CAGGGACCCTGTGGAACGGCAACAAAATTATCGACGAGCGCCTGATCAACCCCGACGGCTCCCTGCTGTT
CCGAGTAACCATCAACGGAGTGACCGGCTGGCGGCTGTGCGAACGCATTCTGGCGAATTCTCACGGCTTT
CCGCCTGAGGTTGAAGAGCAAGCCGCCGGTACATTGCCTATGTCCTGCGCACAAGAAAGCGGTATGGACC
GGCACCCAGCCGCTTGTGCTTCAGCTCGCATCAACGTCTAAGGCCGCGACTCTAGAGTCGGGGCGGCCGG
CCGCTTCGAGCAGACATGATAAGATACATTGATGAGTTTGGACAAACCACAACTAGAATGCAGTGAAAAA
AATGCTTTATTTGTGAAATTTGTGATGCTATTGCTTTATTTGTAACCATTATAAGCTGCAATAAACAAGT
TAACAACAACAATTGCATTCATTTTATGTTTCAGGTTCAGGGGGAGGTGTGGGAGGTTTTTTAAAGCAAG
TAAAACCTCTACAAATGTGGTAAAATCGATAAGGATCCGTTTGCGTATTGGGCGCTCTTCCGCTGATCTG
CGCAGCACCATGGCCTGAAATAACCTCTGAAAGAGGAACTTGGTTAGCTACCTTCTGAGGCGGAAAGAAC
CAGCTGTGGAATGTGTGTCAGTTAGGGTGTGGAAAGTCCCCAGGCTCCCCAGCAGGCAGAAGTATGCAAA
GCATGCATCTCAATTAGTCAGCAACCAGGTGTGGAAAGTCCCCAGGCTCCCCAGCAGGCAGAAGTATGCA
AAGCATGCATCTCAATTAGTCAGCAACCATAGTCCCGCCCCTAACTCCGCCCATCCCGCCCCTAACTCCG
CCCAGTTCCGCCCATTCTCCGCCCCATGGCTGACTAATTTTTTTTATTTATGCAGAGGCCGAGGCCGCCT
CTGCCTCTGAGCTATTCCAGAAGTAGTGAGGAGGCTTTTTTGGAGGCCTAGGCTTTTGCAAAAAGCTCGA
TTCTTCTGACACTAGCGCCACCATGAAGAAGCCCGAACTCACCGCTACCAGCGTTGAAAAATTTCTCATC
GAGAAGTTCGACAGTGTGAGCGACCTGATGCAGTTGTCGGAGGGCGAAGAGAGCCGAGCCTTCAGCTTCG
ATGTCGGCGGACGCGGCTATGTACTGCGGGTGAATAGCTGCGCTGATGGCTTCTACAAAGACCGCTACGT
GTACCGCCACTTCGCCAGCGCTGCACTACCCATCCCCGAAGTGTTGGACATCGGCGAGTTCAGCGAGAGC
CTGACATACTGCATCAGTAGACGCGCCCAAGGCGTTACTCTCCAAGACCTCCCCGAAACAGAGCTGCCTG
CTGTGTTACAGCCTGTCGCCGAAGCTATGGATGCTATTGCCGCCGCCGACCTCAGTCAAACCAGCGGCTT
CGGCCCATTCGGGCCCCAAGGCATCGGCCAGTACACAACCTGGCGGGATTTCATTTGCGCCATTGCTGAT
CCCCATGTCTACCACTGGCAGACCGTGATGGACGACACCGTGTCCGCCAGCGTAGCTCAAGCCCTGGACG
AACTGATGCTGTGGGCCGAAGACTGTCCCGAGGTGCGCCACCTCGTCCATGCCGACTTCGGCAGCAACAA
CGTCCTGACCGACAACGGCCGCATCACCGCCGTAATCGACTGGTCCGAAGCTATGTTCGGGGACAGTCAG
TACGAGGTGGCCAACATCTTCTTCTGGCGGCCCTGGCTGGCTTGCATGGAGCAGCAGACTCGCTACTTCG
AGCGCCGGCATCCCGAGCTGGCCGGCAGCCCTCGTCTGCGAGCCTACATGCTGCGCATCGGCCTGGATCA
GCTCTACCAGAGCCTCGTGGACGGCAACTTCGACGATGCTGCCTGGGCTCAAGGCCGCTGCGATGCCATC
GTCCGCAGCGGGGCCGGCACCGTCGGTCGCACACAAATCGCTCGCCGGAGCGCAGCCGTATGGACCGACG
GCTGCGTCGAGGTGCTGGCCGACAGCGGCAACCGCCGGCCCAGTACACGACCGCGCGCTAAGGAGGTAGG
TCGAGTTTAAACTCTAGAACCGGTCATGGCCGCAATAAAATATCTTTATTTTCATTACATCTGTGTGTTG
GTTTTTTGTGTGTTCGAACTAGATGCTGTCGACCGATGCCCTTGAGAGCCTTCAACCCAGTCAGCTCCTT
CCGGTGGGCGCGGGGCATGACTATCGTCGCCGCACTTATGACTGTCTTCTTTATCATGCAACTCGTAGGA
CAGGTGCCGGCAGCGCTCTTCCGCTTCCTCGCTCACTGACTCGCTGCGCTCGGTCGTTCGGCTGCGGCGA
GCGGTATCAGCTCACTCAAAGGCGGTAATACGGTTATCCACAGAATCAGGGGATAACGCAGGAAAGAACA
TGTGAGCAAAAGGCCAGCAAAAGGCCAGGAACCGTAAAAAGGCCGCGTTGCTGGCGTTTTTCCATAGGCT
CCGCCCCCCTGACGAGCATCACAAAAATCGACGCTCAAGTCAGAGGTGGCGAAACCCGACAGGACTATAA
AGATACCAGGCGTTTCCCCCTGGAAGCTCCCTCGTGCGCTCTCCTGTTCCGACCCTGCCGCTTACCGGAT
ACCTGTCCGCCTTTCTCCCTTCGGGAAGCGTGGCGCTTTCTCATAGCTCACGCTGTAGGTATCTCAGTTC
GGTGTAGGTCGTTCGCTCCAAGCTGGGCTGTGTGCACGAACCCCCCGTTCAGCCCGACCGCTGCGCCTTA
TCCGGTAACTATCGTCTTGAGTCCAACCCGGTAAGACACGACTTATCGCCACTGGCAGCAGCCACTGGTA
ACAGGATTAGCAGAGCGAGGTATGTAGGCGGTGCTACAGAGTTCTTGAAGTGGTGGCCTAACTACGGCTA
CACTAGAAGAACAGTATTTGGTATCTGCGCTCTGCTGAAGCCAGTTACCTTCGGAAAAAGAGTTGGTAGC
TCTTGATCCGGCAAACAAACCACCGCTGGTAGCGGTGGTTTTTTTGTTTGCAAGCAGCAGATTACGCGCA
GAAAAAAAGGATCTCAAGAAGATCCTTTGATCTTTTCTACGGGGTCTGACGCTCAGTGGAACGAAAACTC
ACGTTAAGGGATTTTGGTCATGAGATTATCAAAAAGGATCTTCACCTAGATCCTTTTAAATTAAAAATGA
AGTTTTAAATCAATCTAAAGTATATATGAGTAAACTTGGTCTGACAGCGGCCGCAAATGCTAAACCACTG
CAGTGGTTACCAGTGCTTGATCAGTGAGGCACCGATCTCAGCGATCTGCCTATTTCGTTCGTCCATAGTG
GCCTGACTCCCCGTCGTGTAGATCACTACGATTCGTGAGGGCTTACCATCAGGCCCCAGCGCAGCAATGA
TGCCGCGAGAGCCGCGTTCACCGGCCCCCGATTTGTCAGCAATGAACCAGCCAGCAGGGAGGGCCGAGCG
AAGAAGTGGTCCTGCTACTTTGTCCGCCTCCATCCAGTCTATGAGCTGCTGTCGTGATGCTAGAGTAAGA
AGTTCGCCAGTGAGTAGTTTCCGAAGAGTTGTGGCCATTGCTACTGGCATCGTGGTATCACGCTCGTCGT
TCGGTATGGCTTCGTTCAACTCTGGTTCCCAGCGGTCAAGCCGGGTCACATGATCACCCATATTATGAAG
AAATGCAGTCAGCTCCTTAGGGCCTCCGATCGTTGTCAGAAGTAAGTTGGCCGCGGTGTTGTCGCTCATG
GTAATGGCAGCACTACACAATTCTCTTACCGTCATGCCATCCGTAAGATGCTTTTCCGTGACCGGCGAGT
ACTCAACCAAGTCGTTTTGTGAGTAGTGTATACGGCGACCAAGCTGCTCTTGCCCGGCGTCTATACGGGA
CAACACCGCGCCACATAGCAGTACTTTGAAAGTGCTCATCATCGGGAATCGTTCTTCGGGGCGGAAAGAC
TCAAGGATCTTGCCGCTATTGAGATCCAGTTCGATATAGCCCACTCTTGCACCCAGTTGATCTTCAGCAT
CTTTTACTTTCACCAGCGTTTCGGGGTGTGCAAAAACAGGCAAGCAAAATGCCGCAAAGAAGGGAATGAG
TGCGACACGAAAATGTTGGATGCTCATACTCGTCCTTTTTCAATATTATTGAAGCATTTATCAGGGTTAC
TAGTACGTCTCTCAAGGATAAGTAAGTAATATTAAGGTACGGGAGGTATTGGACAGGCCGCAATAAAATA
TCTTTATTTTCATTACATCTGTGTGTTGGTTTTTTGTGTGAATCGATAGTACTAACATACGCTCTCCATC
AAAACAAAACGAAACAAAACAAACTAGCAAAATAGGCTGTCCCCAGTGCAAGTGCAGGTGCCAGAACATT
TCTCT
Features (pLannotate 1.2.2; 14 found; start..end, strand, type, name):
    179..210     +  promoter       minP: minimal TATA-box promoter with low basal activity
    243..755     +  CDS            Nluc: NanoLuc® luciferase human codon-optimized
    768..878     +  CDS            ODC1 (fragment): DCOR_HUMAN - Experimental evidence at protein level: Swiss-Prot protein existence level 1. Catalyzes the first and rate-limiting step of polyamine biosynthesis that converts ornithine into putrescine, which is the precursor for the polyamines, spermidine and spermine. Polyamines are essential for cell proliferation and are implicated in cellular processes, ranging from DNA replication to apoptosis. From Homo sapiens (Human).
    930..1051    -  polyA_signal   SV40 poly(A) signal: SV40 polyadenylation signal
   1077..1208    -  CDS            LT_SV40 (fragment): Experimental evidence at protein level: Swiss-Prot protein existence level 1. Isoform 17kT antigen targets host RBL2 for degradation and promotes cell proliferation. Transactivates host cyclin A promoter through its J domain. From Simian virus 40 (SV40).
   1245..1602    +  promoter       SV40 promoter: SV40 enhancer and early promoter
   1633..2670    +  CDS            HygR: hygromycin B phosphotransferase confers resistance to hygromycin
   2694..2742    +  polyA_signal   poly(A) signal: synthetic polyadenylation signal
   2758..2889    +  CDS            TcR (fragment): tetracycline efflux protein; tet; confers resistance to tetracycline
   3069..3657    -  rep_origin     ori: high-copy-number ColE1/pMB1/pBR322/pUC origin of replication
   3857..4717    -  CDS            AmpR: β-lactamase confers resistance to ampicillin, carbenicillin, and related antibiotics
   4718..4759    -  promoter       AmpR promoter (fragment): bla
   4822..4870    +  polyA_signal   poly(A) signal: synthetic polyadenylation signal
   4884..4975    +  misc_feature   pause site: RNA polymerase II transcriptional pause signal from the human α2 globin gene
