[The description below was written by a language model from this plasmid's Addgene catalogue record and pLannotate feature annotations shown in this document.]
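Description:
pNL [NlucP/SRF/Hygro] Vector is a mammalian luciferase reporter plasmid designed to report on serum response factor (SRF)-dependent transcription. The catalogue lists the insert as human SRF, but the stated purpose and the feature table indicate that the plasmid carries an SRF response element rather than an SRF coding sequence. No SRF open reading frame is annotated. The response element itself is also unannotated, and presumably lies in the short stretch upstream of the minimal promoter. That minimal TATA-box promoter (minP) has low basal activity, so reporter output depends largely on factors binding the upstream element. It drives a human codon-optimized NanoLuc luciferase followed by a fragment of human ornithine decarboxylase. This fragment corresponds to the PEST degradation sequence that gives the "NlucP" destabilized reporter its short half-life, so the signal tracks changes in transcription more closely. An SV40 polyadenylation signal terminates the reporter transcript. Just upstream of the reporter region, a synthetic poly(A) signal and an RNA polymerase II pause site from the human α2 globin gene limit read-through transcription from the backbone, which keeps background low.

A separate cassette places the hygromycin B phosphotransferase gene under the SV40 enhancer/early promoter with a synthetic poly(A) signal, allowing selection of stably transfected mammalian cells. In bacteria the plasmid is propagated through a high-copy ColE1/pUC-type origin and selected with ampicillin via β-lactamase. The small SV40 large T and tetracycline-resistance fragments in the annotation are probably backbone remnants with no function. The depositor notes that the plasmid exists as a multimer, which is not expected to affect function. Typical use is transient or stable transfection to monitor signalling pathways that converge on SRF.
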