Addgene plasmid #236835: pNL [NlucP/SRF/Hygro] Vector
Purpose: Express SRF response element in luciferase reporter assay
Depositing lab: Promega Corporation.
Backbone
  Vector backbone: pNL1.1.CMV[Nluc/CMV] Vector
  Vector type: Luciferase
  Selectable markers: Hygromycin
Growth in bacteria
  Bacterial resistance: Ampicillin, 100 μg/mL
  Growth temperature: 37°C
  Growth strain: DH5alpha
  Copy number: High Copy
Gene/Insert
  Gene/Insert name: SRF
  Species: H. sapiens (human)
  Mutation: None
  Entrez Gene: SRF (a.k.a. MCM1)
  Promoter: minP
  Tag / fusion protein: NanoLuc (R) (N terminal on backbone)
  Cloning method: Other
Terms and licenses: Academic/Nonprofit Terms; Industry Terms
Depositor comments: Please note that this plasmid exists as a multimer. This is not expected to impact the end function of the plasmid. Please refer to the Addgene Blog post on multimers for more information: https://blog.addgene.org/plasmids-101-dimers-and-multimers
How to cite: pNL [NlucP/SRF/Hygro] Vector was a gift from Promega Corporation (Addgene plasmid # 236835 ; http://n2t.net/addgene:236835 ; RRID:Addgene_236835)
